Addgene plasmid #110282: ins:MCS; cryaa:RFP
Purpose: (Empty Backbone) A zebrafish insulin promoter containing vector with multiple cloning sites. Contains red eye marker, and is flanked with I-SceI sites.
Depositing lab: Nikolay Ninov. Depositing organization: Zentrum fuer Regenerative Therapien Dresden (CRTD). Publication: Different developmental histories of beta-cells generate functional and proliferative heterogeneity during islet growth. Singh SP, Janjuha S, Hartmann T, Kayisoglu O, Konantz J, Birke S, Murawala P, Alfar EA, Murata K, Eugster A, Tsuji N, Morrissey ER, Brand M, Ninov N. Nat Commun. 2017 Sep 22;8(1):664. doi: 10.1038/s41467-017-00461-3. PubMed 28939870.
Backbone
  Vector backbone: pKS-insulin_cryaa:RFP
  Backbone size (bp): 6582
  Modifications to backbone: A multiple cloning site (MCS) inserted downstream of the zebrafish insulin promoter.
  Vector type: Zebrafish
  Promoter: insulin
Growth in bacteria
  Bacterial resistance: Ampicillin, 100 μg/mL
  Growth temperature: 37°C
  Growth strain: DH5alpha
  Copy number: High Copy
Gene/Insert
  Cloning method: Restriction Enzyme
  Sequencing primers: 5′ ACACCCTGGTCATCATCCTG; 3′ GCTTTATTTGTAACCATTATAAGCTGCA
Terms and licenses: Academic/Nonprofit Terms; Industry Terms: Not Available to Industry
How to cite: ins:MCS; cryaa:RFP was a gift from Nikolay Ninov (Addgene plasmid # 110282 ; http://n2t.net/addgene:110282 ; RRID:Addgene_110282)
