[The description below was written by a language model from this plasmid's Addgene catalogue record and pLannotate feature annotations shown in this document.]
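Description:
ins:MCS; cryaa:RFP is an empty zebrafish transgenesis backbone built on a pBluescript KS-type plasmid (pKS-insulin_cryaa:RFP, about 6.6 kb). It is maintained in E. coli through a high-copy ColE1/pUC origin and selected with ampicillin via the β-lactamase gene. The usual pBluescript remnants are also present: an f1 origin, T7 and T3 promoters, lacZα and lacI fragments, and the lac promoter/operator.

The vector carries two cassettes in opposite orientations. In the forward cassette, the zebrafish insulin promoter sits upstream of an added multiple cloning site, so that a gene of interest inserted by restriction cloning is expressed in pancreatic beta cells. The automated annotation does not label the insulin promoter or the new MCS. They presumably fall in the unannotated stretch after the attB1 site, ahead of the annotated rabbit β-globin intron and the SV40 poly(A) signal (with an adjoining large T antigen fragment), which would provide splicing and 3′ end processing for the inserted transcript. On the reverse strand lies the screening marker: the "RFP" is annotated as mCherry, followed by a bGH poly(A) signal. According to the catalogue entry it is driven by the lens-specific cryaa (alpha-A crystallin) promoter, which is likewise not annotated. This gives a red eye signal that identifies transgenic carriers independently of the insulin-driven payload.

The record states that the transgene is flanked by I-SceI meganuclease sites, also unannotated, which allow I-SceI-mediated genomic integration after embryo injection. The plasmid serves as a starting point for generating beta-cell-specific transgenic zebrafish lines, in keeping with the depositors' work on beta-cell heterogeneity during islet growth.
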