Features (pLannotate 1.2.2; 18 found; start..end, strand, type, name):
      1..19      +  promoter       T7 promoter: promoter for bacteriophage T7 RNA polymerase
     37..61      +  protein_bind   attB1: mutant version of attB; recombination site for the Gateway® BP reaction BP Clonase™
   1256..1828    +  intron         β-globin intron: intron from rabbit β-globin gene
   1928..2011    +  CDS            large T antigen (fragment): large T antigen from SV40 (simian virus 40)
   2034..2155    +  polyA_signal   SV40 poly(A) signal: SV40 polyadenylation signal
   2157..2176    +  misc_feature   MCS (fragment): pBluescript multiple cloning site
   2294..2405    -  polyA_signal   bGH poly(A) signal: bovine growth hormone polyadenylation signal
   2432..3139    -  CDS            mCherry: mCherry is a basic (constitutively fluorescent) red fluorescent protein published in 2004, derived from Discosoma sp.. It is reported to be a very rapidly-maturing monomer with low acid sensitivity.
   3723..3741    -  promoter       T3 promoter: promoter for bacteriophage T3 RNA polymerase
   3772..3927    +  CDS            lacZα (fragment): LacZα fragment of β-galactosidase; lacZ fragment
   3958..4386    -  rep_origin     f1 ori (sequence partly withheld): f1 bacteriophage origin of replication; arrow indicates direction of (+) strand synthesis
   4413..4517    +  promoter       AmpR promoter: bla
   4518..5378    +  CDS            AmpR: β-lactamase; bla; confers resistance to ampicillin, carbenicillin, and related antibiotics
   5549..6137    +  rep_origin     ori: high-copy-number ColE1/pMB1/pBR322/pUC origin of replication
   6320..6412    +  CDS            lacI (fragment): lac repressor; lacI; The lac repressor binds to the lac operator to inhibit transcription in E. coli. This inhibition can be relieved by adding lactose or isopropyl-β-D-thiogalactopyranoside (IPTG).
   6425..6446    +  protein_bind   CAP binding site: CAP binding activates transcription in the presence of cAMP. E. coli catabolite activator protein
   6461..6491    +  promoter       lac promoter: promoter for the E. coli lac operon
   6499..6515    +  protein_bind   lac operator: The lac repressor binds to the lac operator to inhibit transcription in E. coli. This inhibition can be relieved by adding lactose or isopropyl-β-D-thiogalactopyranoside (IPTG). lac repressor encoded by lacI
>Addgene plasmid #110282 | ins:MCS; cryaa:RFP | addgene full sequence | sequence record 211549 | Addgene NGS Result
TAATACGACTCACTATAGGGCGAATTGGAGCTCATCACAAGTTTGTACAAAAAAGCAGGCTCCGCGGCCG
CCCCCTTCACCACGCGTAAGCTTTGTTTGTACCATAATAAGCTCATTATATAATATTTAAAATGATACTG
CATCATTAATTGATATGTTTTCTAGTTATTTTTAAATATTAGCAACTAAATTAGGAAATTATCCATAGTA
AATTTAATGTAATATTATTTGTTATATTTAACTTCAGCCCACAGTCTAGTTTAGTTGTTGGTCCCTTATG
AGAAAAAATTTGGGCACCTCTGCTCTAGTGCTTGTAAACATTTTTGAGTATCTATAGTTGAACATGAAAG
CATTTTTTTTTTTTTTTTTTTAAGAAAATGAAGAAAGCTAAAAACCTGTATCCACTGACTTCCATTAAAA
AAAGCAAATACTAGGGATGTCTATGGTGTCTTCTTTTGTGTTCAACAAATAAGCAGAAAGTAACTGCTGA
CAGAACATTACATTTTGTGTGAATCCCCTTATATTGTGTTAAAAACTGTAGAGAAATCATCTAATAATAA
GAAATTATCAAGAAATAAACAGAAAATGATCTAATAGTATACTATAAAATCTTTCAAAATCCAGGCCACT
ACCATATGACTAAAACCACACATATTATGCTTTAAAAAAAGTCACAATGAAGACGTCACAAACGTTCCTG
AAGACTAATGACTCGTCTAACCCCATCTTACCTTCTGCTGTTTCACTCAAAGAAAAGCCACCAGCTGTCT
CTGTGATCTGCTCATTCTGTGTTAACTTGTGTTCTCAACAATTAACAATTAACCAAAAGCCTCTGGAGCT
GCGTGAGCATCACGATGTGTTTGTCTTCTGTGAGCGTGGCAGTGTCCACGAAGTCAATGTGAATTGGTTG
GCCAAACACAGCTAATGTGGCATGTGTGATTGGACAGCCACTTAAAAGTGTTAAAGTGTGTTTACGCACA
GGATTGGTTTTCCGCTGAATCAGGCAAAACCAGCAGAACCGATCTAAACTCGAGTATAAAAGTGAGTAGG
AGATGCTATTCGTCCCAAAACATCTCCACCACCATCTCCACCATTCCTCGCCTCTGCTTCGAGAACAGGT
GAGTGTCGAGCGGGATGGTAAATCTACAGAGAATGCGGAGTGTAGCTTGTGTACATGTTTTTGATTAACA
GAGATTGTATGTGTGTGTTTGTGTCAGTGTGAAAGGGTGGGCGCGCCGATCCTGAGAACTTCCGGGTGAG
TTTGGGGACCCTTGATTGTTCTTTCTTTTTCGCTATTGTAAAATTCATGTTATATGGAGGGGGCAAAGTT
TTCAGGGTGTTGTTTAGAATGGGAAGATGTCCCTTGTATCACCATGGACCCTCATGATAATTTTGTTTCT
TTCACTTTCTACTCTGTTGACAACCATTGTCTCCTCTTATTTTCTTTTCATTTTCTGTAACTTTTTCGTT
AAACTTTAGCTTGCATTTGTAACGAATTTTTAAATTCACTTTTGTTTATTTGTCAGATTGTAAGTACTTT
CTCTAATCACTTTTTTTTCAAGGCAATCAGGGTATATTATATTGTACTTCAGCACAGTTTTAGAGAACAA
TTGTTATAATTAAATGATAAGGTAGAATATTTCTGCATATAAATTCTGGCTGGCGTGGAAATATTCTTAT
TGGTAGAAACAACTACACCCTGGTCATCATCCTGCCTTTCTCTTTATGGTTACAATGATATACACTGTTT
GAGATGAGGATAAAATACTCTGAGTCCAAACCGGGCCCCTCTGCTAACCATGTTCATGCCTTCTTCTCTT
TCCTACAGCTCCTGGGCAACGTGCTGGTTGTTGTGCTGTCTCATCATTTTGGCAAAGAATTCGATATCGC
TAGCATGCATGTCGACTTAATTAAGGCCGCGACTCTAGATCATAATCAGCCATACCACATTTGTAGAGGT
TTTACTTGCTTTAAAAAACCTCCCACACCTCCCCCTGAACCTGAAACATAAAATGAATGCAATTGTTGTT
GTTAACTTGTTTATTGCAGCTTATAATGGTTACAAATAAAGCAATAGCATCACAAATTTCACAAATAAAG
CATTTTTTTCACTGCATTCTAGTTGTGGTTTGTCCAAACTCATCAATGTATCTTAATCGAGGGGGGGCCC
GGTACCCACCGCGGTGGCGGCGATCTCTCCCCAGCATGCCTGCTATTGTCTTCCCAATCCTCCCCCTTGC
TGTCCTGCCCCAACCCACCCCCCAGAATAGAATGACACCTACTCAGACAATGCGATGCAATTTCCTCATT
TTATTAGGAAAGGACAGTGGGAGTGGCACCTTCCAGGGTCAAGGAAGGCACGGGGGAGGGGCAAACAACA
GATGGCTGGCAACTAGAAGGCACAGTCGAGGCTGATCAGCGGGCCGCTTTACTTGTACAGCTCGTCCATG
CCGCCGGTGGAGTGGCGGCCCTCGGCGCGTTCGTACTGTTCCACGATGGTGTAGTCCTCGTTGTGGGAGG
TGATGTCCAACTTGATGTTGACGTTGTAGGCGCCGGGCAGCTGCACGGGCTTCTTGGCCTTGTAGGTGGT
CTTGACCTCAGCGTCGTAGTGGCCGCCGTCCTTCAGCTTCAGCCTCTGCTTGATCTCGCCCTTCAGGGCG
CCGTCCTCGGGGTACATCCGCTCGGAGGAGGCCTCCCAGCCCATGGTCTTCTTCTGCATTACGGGGCCGT
CGGAGGGGAAGTTGGTGCCGCGCAGCTTCACCTTGTAGATGAACTCGCCGTCCTGCAGGGAGGAGTCCTG
GGTCACGGTCACCACGCCGCCGTCCTCGAAGTTCATCACGCGCTCCCACTTGAAGCCCTCGGGGAAGGAC
AGCTTCAAGTAGTCGGGGATGTCGGCGGGGTGCTTCACGTAGGCCTTGGAGCCGTACATGAACTGAGGGG
ACAGGATGTCCCAGGCGAAGGGCAGGGGGCCACCCTTGGTCACCTTCAGCTTGGCGGTCTGGGTGCCCTC
GTAGGGGCGGCCCTCGCCCTCGCCCTCGATCTCGAACTCGTGGCCGTTCACGGAGCCCTCCATGTGCACC
TTGAAGCGCATGAACTCCTTGATGATGGCCATGTTATCCTCCTCGCCCTTGCTCACCATGTTGTCAGACC
TGGTAACTCCTTACTGTAACTTATTGCACCTGATGAACAAAAGATGTGAACTGAACGCAAGTAGGAGGCT
AATAGAGGCTAGTACAGTACAAAGATCCCCAAATGATGTGTGCCGGCCTTAGTGGAGGCAGACCCCTGGT
TATATACCTGTGCTGCAGAAAGAGGGGCTTACAAATGGATCTCTCTGGAATGGCATTATCTCATGGTGGG
AACAGTGTTGTCAGCAGAATCAGCGGGGTGGACTCTGACCTGAGAATGACAGTCTAGCACTGAATGGCTC
AGACAATACTCTTGTGGCCAACTATCACCGGAAAATAAGTGCCTGCCAAAACAAACCAGACCAGATGAAG
CTACATGGCTGTAGAACGTCAGTATTTAATGTGTTGTGGCCACTTGGTTCACCAGATTTAAGAGCTAATT
TTTTTAAATATCACAGATAATCAATCGCTTTTTTTTTTTCTTGACTGAAAAGCTTAGACTGGAAAATTCT
TTGAAAAAGTTTGCACTACAGAAAATAAATACATAACATCCTGCACTGAATGCACACTATTAATGGTACC
CAGCTTTTGTTCCCTTTAGTGAGGGTTAATTGCGCGCTAGGGATAACAGGGTAATACGCGCTCACTGGCC
GTCGTTTTACAACGTCGTGACTGGGAAAACCCTGGCGTTACCCAACTTAATCGCCTTGCAGCACATCCCC
CTTTCGCCAGCTGGCGTAATAGCGAAGAGGCCCGCACCGATCGCCCTTCCCAACAGTTGCGCAGCCTGAA
TGGCGAATGGAAATTGTAAGCGTTAATATTTTGTTAAAATTCGCGTTAAATTTTTGTTAAATCAGCTCAT
TTTTTAACCAATAGGCCGAAATCGGCAAAATCCCTTATAAATCAAAAGAATAGACCGAGATAGGGT
[37 nt withheld, positions 4057-4093]
AAAGAACGTGGACTCCAACGTCAAAGG
[49 nt withheld, positions 4121-4169]
T
[91 nt withheld, positions 4171-4261]
G
[124 nt withheld, positions 4263-4386]
CAGGTGGCACTTTTCGGGGAAATGTGCGCGGAACCCCTATTTGTTTATTTTTCTAAATACATTCAAATAT
GTATCCGCTCATGAGACAATAACCCTGATAAATGCTTCAATAATATTGAAAAAGGAAGAGTATGAGTATT
CAACATTTCCGTGTCGCCCTTATTCCCTTTTTTGCGGCATTTTGCCTTCCTGTTTTTGCTCACCCAGAAA
CGCTGGTGAAAGTAAAAGATGCTGAAGATCAGTTGGGTGCACGAGTGGGTTACATCGAACTGGATCTCAA
CAGCGGTAAGATCCTTGAGAGTTTTCGCCCCGAAGAACGTTTTCCAATGATGAGCACTTTTAAAGTTCTG
CTATGTGGCGCGGTATTATCCCGTATTGACGCCGGGCAAGAGCAACTCGGTCGCCGCATACACTATTCTC
AGAATGACTTGGTTGAGTACTCACCAGTCACAGAAAAGCATCTTACGGATGGCATGACAGTAAGAGAATT
ATGCAGTGCTGCCATAACCATGAGTGATAACACTGCGGCCAACTTACTTCTGACAACGATCGGAGGACCG
AAGGAGCTAACCGCTTTTTTGCACAACATGGGGGATCATGTAACTCGCCTTGATCGTTGGGAACCGGAGC
TGAATGAAGCCATACCAAACGACGAGCGTGACACCACGATGCCTGTAGCAATGGCAACAACGTTGCGCAA
ACTATTAACTGGCGAACTACTTACTCTAGCTTCCCGGCAACAATTAATAGACTGGATGGAGGCGGATAAA
GTTGCAGGACCACTTCTGCGCTCGGCCCTTCCGGCTGGCTGGTTTATTGCTGATAAATCTGGAGCCGGTG
AGCGTGGGTCTCGCGGTATCATTGCAGCACTGGGGCCAGATGGTAAGCCCTCCCGTATCGTAGTTATCTA
CACGACGGGGAGTCAGGCAACTATGGATGAACGAAATAGACAGATCGCTGAGATAGGTGCCTCACTGATT
AAGCATTGGTAACTGTCAGACCAAGTTTACTCATATATACTTTAGATTGATTTAAAACTTCATTTTTAAT
TTAAAAGGATCTAGGTGAAGATCCTTTTTGATAATCTCATGACCAAAATCCCTTAACGTGAGTTTTCGTT
CCACTGAGCGTCAGACCCCGTAGAAAAGATCAAAGGATCTTCTTGAGATCCTTTTTTTCTGCGCGTAATC
TGCTGCTTGCAAACAAAAAAACCACCGCTACCAGCGGTGGTTTGTTTGCCGGATCAAGAGCTACCAACTC
TTTTTCCGAAGGTAACTGGCTTCAGCAGAGCGCAGATACCAAATACTGTTCTTCTAGTGTAGCCGTAGTT
AGGCCACCACTTCAAGAACTCTGTAGCACCGCCTACATACCTCGCTCTGCTAATCCTGTTACCAGTGGCT
GCTGCCAGTGGCGATAAGTCGTGTCTTACCGGGTTGGACTCAAGACGATAGTTACCGGATAAGGCGCAGC
GGTCGGGCTGAACGGGGGGTTCGTGCACACAGCCCAGCTTGGAGCGAACGACCTACACCGAACTGAGATA
CCTACAGCGTGAGCTATGAGAAAGCGCCACGCTTCCCGAAGGGAGAAAGGCGGACAGGTATCCGGTAAGC
GGCAGGGTCGGAACAGGAGAGCGCACGAGGGAGCTTCCAGGGGGAAACGCCTGGTATCTTTATAGTCCTG
TCGGGTTTCGCCACCTCTGACTTGAGCGTCGATTTTTGTGATGCTCGTCAGGGGGGCGGAGCCTATGGAA
AAACGCCAGCAACGCGGCCTTTTTACGGTTCCTGGCCTTTTGCTGGCCTTTTGCTCACATGTTCTTTCCT
GCGTTATCCCCTGATTCTGTGGATAACCGTATTACCGCCTTTGAGTGAGCTGATACCGCTCGCCGCAGCC
GAACGACCGAGCGCAGCGAGTCAGTGAGCGAGGAAGCGGAAGAGCGCCCAATACGCAAACCGCCTCTCCC
CGCGCGTTGGCCGATTCATTAATGCAGCTGGCACGACAGGTTTCCCGACTGGAAAGCGGGCAGTGAGCGC
AACGCAATTAATGTGAGTTAGCTCACTCATTAGGCACCCCAGGCTTTACACTTTATGCTTCCGGCTCGTA
TGTTGTGTGGAATTGTGAGCGGATAACAATTTCACACAGGAAACAGCTATGACCATGATTACGCCAAGCG
CGTTAGGGATAACAGGGTAATGCGCGCG
